Addgene plasmid #210965: pNLF1-C_CORO1A:1-461
Purpose: Mammalian expression of full-length human CORO1A. C-terminal NanoLuc luciferase tag.
Depositing lab: Cheryl Arrowsmith. Depositing organization: University of Toronto. Publication: A Target Class Ligandability Evaluation of WD40 Repeat-Containing Proteins. Ackloo S, Li F, Szewczyk M, Seitova A, Loppnau P, Zeng H, Xu J, Ahmad S, Arnautova YA, Baghaie AJ, Beldar S, Bolotokova A, Centrella PA, Chau I, Clark MA, Cuozzo JW, Dehghani-Tafti S, Disch JS, Dong A, Dumas A, Feng JA, Ghiabi P, Gibson E, Gilmer J, Goldman B, Green SR, Guie MA, Guilinger JP, Harms N, Herasymenko O, Houliston S, Hutchinson A, Kearnes S, Keefe AD, Kimani SW, Kramer T, Kutera M, Kwak HA, Lento C, Li Y, Liu J, Loup J, Machado RAC, Mulhern CJ, Perveen S, Righetto GL, Riley P, Shrestha S, Sigel EA, Silva M, Sintchak MD, Slakman BL, Taylor RD, Thompson J, Torng W, Underkoffler C, von Rechenberg M, Walsh RT, Watson I, Wilson DJ, Wolf E, Yadav M, Yazdi AK, Zhang J, Zhang Y, Santhakumar V, Edwards AM, Barsyte-Lovejoy D, Schapira M, Brown PJ, Halabelian L, Arrowsmith CH. J Med Chem. 2025 Jan 23;68(2):1092-1112. doi: 10.1021/acs.jmedchem.4c02010. Epub 2024 Nov 4. PubMed 39495097.
Backbone
  Vector backbone: pNLF1-C
  Backbone manufacturer: Promega
  Vector type: Mammalian Expression
  Selectable markers: Hygromycin
Growth in bacteria
  Bacterial resistance: Ampicillin, 100 μg/mL
  Growth temperature: 37°C
  Growth strain: DH5alpha
  Copy number: High Copy
Gene/Insert
  Gene/Insert name: CORO1A:M1-K461
  Species: H. sapiens (human)
  Insert size (bp): 1383
  Mutation: wild type
  Entrez Gene: CORO1A (a.k.a. CLABP, CLIPINA, HCORO1, IMD8, TACO, p57)
  Promoter: CMV
  Tag / fusion protein: NanoLuc luciferase (C terminal on insert)
  Cloning method: Ligation Independent Cloning
  Sequencing primers: 5′ ttacagctcttaaggctagag; 3′ agccggctgtctgtcgccag
Resource information
  A portion of this plasmid was derived from a plasmid made by: Mammalian Gene Collection (BC110374)
Terms and licenses: Academic/Nonprofit Terms; Industry Terms: Not Available to Industry
Depositor comments: 5' Cloning Site: EcoR1 (not destroyed), 3' Cloning Site: Xba1 (not destroyed). C terminal tag: srfgpnscrralgssgvftledfvgdwrqtagynldqvleqggvsslfqnlgvsvtpiqrivlsgenglkidihviipyeglsgdqmgqiekifkvvypvddhhfkvilhygtlvidgvtpnmidyfgrpyegiavfdgkkitvtgtlwngnkiiderlinpdgsllfrvtingvtgwrlcerila.
How to cite: pNLF1-C_CORO1A:1-461 was a gift from Cheryl Arrowsmith (Addgene plasmid # 210965 ; http://n2t.net/addgene:210965 ; RRID:Addgene_210965)
