[The description below was written by a language model from this plasmid's Addgene catalogue record and pLannotate feature annotations shown in this document.]
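Description:
pNLF1-C_CORO1A:1-461 is a mammalian expression plasmid of about 7.3 kb, built on the commercial pNLF1-C backbone, which is designed for making C-terminal NanoLuc luciferase fusions. It is maintained in E. coli as a high-copy plasmid through a ColE1/pUC-type origin and selected with ampicillin via the β-lactamase gene. A ColE1 cer site is also annotated, which helps resolve multimers and keep the plasmid monomeric. For selection in mammalian cells, an SV40 enhancer/early promoter drives the hygromycin phosphotransferase gene (hph), followed by a synthetic polyadenylation signal.

The payload is the wild-type, full-length human CORO1A coding sequence (residues M1 to K461, 1383 bp), derived from a Mammalian Gene Collection clone and inserted by ligation-independent cloning between EcoRI and XbaI sites that are both retained. Transcription is driven by the CMV immediate-early enhancer and promoter. A chimeric β-globin/immunoglobulin intron lies upstream of the insert to improve expression, and a T7 promoter just before the insert could support in vitro transcription. CORO1A is joined in frame through a short linker to human codon-optimised NanoLuc, and an SV40 poly(A) signal follows the fusion. Several short fragment annotations in the table (SET1, T7 terminator, large T antigen, M13 ori, bom, tnpA) are probably backbone remnants or partial matches, not functional elements.

CORO1A is a WD40 repeat-containing, cytoskeleton-associated protein, and the plasmid comes from a study assessing the ligandability of WD40 repeat proteins. The luciferase fusion is suited to luminescence-based detection of the protein in cells, such as bioluminescence energy transfer assays, though the record does not name a specific assay.
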