Features (pLannotate 1.2.2; 20 found; start..end, strand, type, name):
    140..517     +  enhancer       CMV enhancer: human cytomegalovirus immediate early enhancer
    519..718     +  promoter       CMV promoter: human cytomegalovirus (CMV) immediate early promoter
    857..989     +  intron         chimeric intron: chimera between introns from human β-globin and immunoglobulin heavy chain genes
   1033..1051    +  promoter       T7 promoter: promoter for bacteriophage T7 RNA polymerase
   1085..2467    +  CDS            CORO1A: COR1A_HUMAN - Also known as CORO1. Experimental evidence at protein level: Swiss-Prot protein existence level 1. May be a crucial component of the cytoskeleton of highly motile cells, functioning both in the invagination of large pieces of plasma membrane, as well as in forming protrusions of the plasma membrane involved in cell locomotion. In mycobacteria-infected cells, its retention on the phagosomal membrane prevents fusion between phagosomes and lysosomes. From Homo sapiens (Human).
   2516..3028    +  CDS            Nluc: NanoLuc® luciferase human codon-optimized
   3061..3110    +  CDS            SET1 (fragment): solubility-enhancement tag derived from T7 phage gene 10B
   3118..3137    +  terminator     T7 terminator (fragment): transcription terminator for bacteriophage T7 RNA polymerase
   3159..3280    -  polyA_signal   SV40 poly(A) signal: SV40 polyadenylation signal
   3303..3371    -  CDS            large T antigen (fragment): large T antigen from SV40 (simian virus 40)
   3376..3408    +  rep_origin     M13 ori (fragment): M13 bacteriophage origin of replication; arrow indicates direction of (+) strand synthesis
   3409..3460    -  misc_feature   bom (fragment): basis of mobility region from pBR322
   3525..3882    +  promoter       SV40 promoter: SV40 enhancer and early promoter
   3913..4935    +  CDS            hph: KHYB_ECOLX - Experimental evidence at protein level: Swiss-Prot protein existence level 1. The aminoglycoside phosphotransferases achieve inactivation of their antibiotic substrates by phosphorylation. Only phosphorylates hygromycin and closely related compounds such as demethyl analogs and destomycin. From Escherichia coli.
   4974..5022    +  polyA_signal   poly(A) signal: synthetic polyadenylation signal
   5043..5135    -  CDS            tnpA (fragment): TN5P_ECOLX - Also known as tnp. Experimental evidence at protein level: Swiss-Prot protein existence level 1. Mediates transposition of transposon Tn5 by a 'cut and paste' mechanism. First, the monomeric transposase binds the 19 bp inverted DNA repeats flanking the transposon. Then, dimerization of the DNA- bound transposase creates a synaptic DNA complex. After nicking of the first DNA strand, excision of the transposon proceeds through a series of intermediates. The transposase then mediates the insertion of the transposon at a new site by strand transfer. The activity of the wild- type tran
   5178..5282    +  promoter       AmpR promoter: bla
   5283..6143    +  CDS            AmpR: β-lactamase; bla; confers resistance to ampicillin, carbenicillin, and related antibiotics
   6301..6889    -  rep_origin     ori: high-copy-number ColE1/pMB1/pBR322/pUC origin of replication
   7005..7288    +  misc_feature   cer region: ColE1-derived recombination site that helps to maintain plasmids as monomers
>Addgene plasmid #210965 | pNLF1-C_CORO1A:1-461 | addgene full sequence | sequence record 423304 | Addgene NGS Result
TCAATATTGGCCATTAGCCATATTATTCATTGGTTATATAGCATAAATCAATATTGGCTATTGGCCATTG
CATACGTTGTATCTATATCATAATATGTACATTTATATTGGCTCATGTCCAATATGACCGCCATGTTGGC
ATTGATTATTGACTAGTTATTAATAGTAATCAATTACGGGGTCATTAGTTCATAGCCCATATATGGAGTT
CCGCGTTACATAACTTACGGTAAATGGCCCGCCTGGCTGACCGCCCAACGACCCCCGCCCATTGACGTCA
ATAATGACGTATGTTCCCATAGTAACGCCAATAGGGACTTTCCATTGACGTCAATGGGTGGAGTATTTAC
GGTAAACTGCCCACTTGGCAGTACATCAAGTGTATCATATGCCAAGTCCGCCCCCTATTGACGTCAATGA
CGGTAAATGGCCCGCCTGGCATTATGCCCAGTACATGACCTTACGGGACTTTCCTACTTGGCAGTACATC
TACGTATTAGTCATCGCTATTACCATGGTGATGCGGTTTTGGCAGTACACCAATGGGCGTGGATAGCGGT
TTGACTCACGGGGATTTCCAAGTCTCCACCCCATTGACGTCAATGGGAGTTTGTTTTGGCACCAAAATCA
ACGGGACTTTCCAAAATGTCGTAATAACCCCGCCCCGTTGACGCAAATGGGCGGTAGGCGTGTACGGTGG
GAGGTCTATATAAGCAGAGCTGGTTTAGTGAACCGTCAGATCACTAGAAGCTTTATTGCGGTAGTTTATC
ACAGTTAAATTGCTAACGCAGTCAGTGCTTCTGACACAACAGTCTCGAACTTAAGCTGCAGAAGTTGGTC
GTGAGGCACTGGGCAGGTAAGTATCAAGGTTACAAGACAGGTTTAAGGAGACCAATAGAAACTGGGCTTG
TCGAGACAGAGAAGACTCTTGCGTTTCTGATAGGCACCTATTGGTCTTACTGACATCCACTTTGCCTTTC
TCTCCACAGGTGTCCACTCCCAGTTCAATTACAGCTCTTAAGGCTAGAGTATTAATACGACTCACTATAG
GGCTAGCAAAGCGATCGCTTCCGAATTCGCCACCATGAGCCGGCAGGTGGTCCGCTCCAGCAAGTTCCGC
CACGTGTTTGGACAGCCGGCCAAGGCCGACCAGTGCTATGAAGATGTGCGCGTCTCACAGACCACCTGGG
ACAGTGGCTTCTGTGCTGTCAACCCTAAGTTTGTGGCCCTGATCTGTGAGGCCAGCGGGGGAGGGGCCTT
CCTGGTGCTGCCCCTGGGCAAGACTGGACGTGTGGACAAGAATGCGCCCACGGTCTGTGGCCACACAGCC
CCTGTGCTAGACATCGCCTGGTGCCCGCACAATGACAACGTCATTGCCAGTGGCTCCGAGGACTGCACAG
TCATGGTGTGGGAGATCCCGGATGGGGGCCTGATGCTGCCCCTGCGGGAGCCCGTCGTCACCCTGGAGGG
CCACACCAAGCGTGTGGGCATTGTGGCCTGGCACACCACAGCCCAGAACGTGCTGCTCAGTGCAGGTTGT
GACAACGTGATCATGGTGTGGGACGTGGGCACTGGGGCGGCCATGCTGACACTGGGCCCAGAGGTGCACC
CAGACACGATCTACAGTGTGGACTGGAGCCGAGATGGAGGCCTCATTTGTACCTCCTGCCGTGACAAGCG
CGTGCGCATCATCGAGCCCCGCAAAGGCACTGTCGTAGCTGAGAAGGACCGTCCCCACGAGGGGACCCGG
CCCGTGCGTGCAGTGTTCGTGTCGGAGGGGAAGATCCTGACCACGGGCTTCAGCCGCATGAGTGAGCGGC
AGGTGGCGCTGTGGGACACAAAGCACCTGGAGGAGCCGCTGTCCCTGCAGGAGCTGGACACCAGCAGCGG
TGTCCTGCTGCCCTTCTTTGACCCTGACACCAACATCGTCTACCTCTGTGGCAAGGGTGACAGCTCAATC
CGGTACTTTGAGATCACTTCCGAGGCCCCTTTCCTGCACTATCTCTCCATGTTCAGTTCCAAGGAGTCCC
AGCGGGGCATGGGCTACATGCCCAAACGTGGCCTGGAGGTGAACAAGTGTGAGATCGCCAGGTTCTACAA
GCTGCACGAGCGGAGGTGTGAGCCCATTGCCATGACAGTGCCTCGAAAGTCGGACCTGTTCCAGGAGGAC
CTGTACCCACCCACCGCAGGGCCCGACCCTGCCCTCACGGCTGAGGAGTGGCTGGGGGGTCGGGATGCTG
GGCCCCTCCTCATCTCCCTCAAGGATGGCTACGTACCCCCAAAGAGCCGGGAGCTGAGGGTCAACCGGGG
CCTGGACACCGGGCGCAGGAGGGCAGCACCAGAGGCCAGTGGCACTCCCAGCTCGGATGCCGTGTCTCGG
CTGGAGGAGGAGATGCGGAAGCTCCAGGCCACGGTGCAGGAGCTCCAGAAGCGCTTGGACAGGCTGGAGG
AGACAGTCCAGGCCAAGTCTAGATTTGGGCCCAATTCCTGCAGGCGAGCTCTCGGCTCGAGCGGCGTCTT
CACACTCGAAGATTTCGTTGGGGACTGGCGACAGACAGCCGGCTACAACCTGGACCAAGTCCTTGAACAG
GGAGGTGTGTCCAGTTTGTTTCAGAATCTCGGGGTGTCCGTAACTCCGATCCAAAGGATTGTCCTGAGCG
GTGAAAATGGGCTGAAGATCGACATCCATGTCATCATCCCGTATGAAGGTCTGAGCGGCGACCAAATGGG
CCAGATCGAAAAAATTTTTAAGGTGGTGTACCCTGTGGATGATCATCACTTTAAGGTGATCCTGCACTAT
GGCACACTGGTAATCGACGGGGTTACGCCGAACATGATCGACTATTTCGGACGGCCGTATGAAGGCATCG
CCGTGTTCGACGGCAAAAAGATCACTGTAACAGGGACCCTGTGGAACGGCAACAAAATTATCGACGAGCG
CCTGATCAACCCCGACGGCTCCCTGCTGTTCCGAGTAACCATCAACGGAGTGACCGGCTGGCGGCTGTGC
GAACGCATTCTGGCGTAAGGCCGCGACTCTAGGGCATGCAAGCTGATCCGGCTGCTAACAAAGCCCGAAA
GGAAGCTGAGTTGGCTGCTGCCACCGCTGAGCAATAACTAGCATAACCCCTTGGGGCGGCCGCTTCGAGC
AGACATGATAAGATACATTGATGAGTTTGGACAAACCACAACTAGAATGCAGTGAAAAAAATGCTTTATT
TGTGAAATTTGTGATGCTATTGCTTTATTTGTAACCATTATAAGCTGCAATAAACAAGTTAACAACAACA
ATTGCATTCATTTTATGTTTCAGGTTCAGGGGGAGATGTGGGAGGTTTTTTTAAGCAAGTAAAACCTCTA
CAAATGTGGTAAAATCGAATTTTAACAAAATATTAACGCTTACAATTTCCTGATGCGGTATTTTCTCCTT
ACGCATCTGTGCGGTATTTCACACCGCATACGCGGATCTGCGCAGCACCATGGCCTGAAATAACCTCTGA
AAGAGGAACTTGGTTAGGTACCTTCTGAGGCGGAAAGAACCAGCTGTGGAATGTGTGTCAGTTAGGGTGT
GGAAAGTCCCCAGGCTCCCCAGCAGGCAGAAGTATGCAAAGCATGCATCTCAATTAGTCAGCAACCAGGT
GTGGAAAGTCCCCAGGCTCCCCAGCAGGCAGAAGTATGCAAAGCATGCATCTCAATTAGTCAGCAACCAT
AGTCCCGCCCCTAACTCCGCCCATCCCGCCCCTAACTCCGCCCAGTTCCGCCCATTCTCCGCCCCATGGC
TGACTAATTTTTTTTATTTATGCAGAGGCCGAGGCCGCCTCGGCCTCTGAGCTATTCCAGAAGTAGTGAG
GAGGCTTTTTTGGAGGCCTAGGCTTTTGCAAAAAGCTCGATTCTTCTGACACTAGCGCCACCATGAAGAA
GCCCGAACTCACCGCTACCAGCGTTGAAAAATTTCTCATCGAGAAGTTCGACAGTGTGAGCGACCTGATG
CAGTTGTCGGAGGGCGAAGAGAGCCGAGCCTTCAGCTTCGATGTCGGCGGACGCGGCTATGTACTGCGGG
TGAATAGCTGCGCTGATGGCTTCTACAAAGACCGCTACGTGTACCGCCACTTCGCCAGCGCTGCACTACC
CATCCCCGAAGTGTTGGACATCGGCGAGTTCAGCGAGAGCCTGACATACTGCATCAGTAGACGCGCCCAA
GGCGTTACTCTCCAAGACCTCCCCGAAACAGAGCTGCCTGCTGTGTTACAGCCTGTCGCCGAAGCTATGG
ATGCTATTGCCGCCGCCGACCTCAGTCAAACCAGCGGCTTCGGCCCATTCGGGCCCCAAGGCATCGGCCA
GTACACAACCTGGCGGGATTTCATTTGCGCCATTGCTGATCCCCATGTCTACCACTGGCAGACCGTGATG
GACGACACCGTGTCCGCCAGCGTAGCTCAAGCCCTGGACGAACTGATGCTGTGGGCCGAAGACTGTCCCG
AGGTGCGCCACCTCGTCCATGCCGACTTCGGCAGCAACAACGTCCTGACCGACAACGGCCGCATCACCGC
CGTAATCGACTGGTCCGAAGCTATGTTCGGGGACAGTCAGTACGAGGTGGCCAACATCTTCTTCTGGCGG
CCCTGGCTGGCTTGCATGGAGCAGCAGACTCGCTACTTCGAGCGCCGGCATCCCGAGCTGGCCGGCAGCC
CTCGTCTGCGAGCCTACATGCTGCGCATCGGCCTGGATCAGCTCTACCAGAGCCTCGTGGACGGCAACTT
CGACGATGCTGCCTGGGCTCAAGGCCGCTGCGATGCCATCGTCCGCAGCGGGGCCGGCACCGTCGGTCGC
ACACAAATCGCTCGCCGGAGCGCAGCCGTATGGACCGACGGCTGCGTCGAGGTGCTGGCCGACAGCGGCA
ACCGCCGGCCCAGTACACGACCGCGCGCTAAGGAGGTAGGTCGAGTTTAGACTCTAGCCATCACGATGGC
CGCAATAAAATATCTTTATTTTCATTACATCTGTGTGTTGGTTTTTTGTGTGAATCGATAGCGATAAGGA
TCCTCTTTGCGCTTGCGTTTTCCCTTGTCCAGATAGCCCAGTAGCTGACATTCATCCGGGGTCAGCACCG
TTTCTGCGGACTGGCTTTCTACGTAATGGTTTCTTAGACGTCAGGTGGCACTTTTCGGGGAAATGTGCGC
GGAACCCCTATTTGTTTATTTTTCTAAATACATTCAAATATGTATCCGCTCATGAGACAATAACCCTGAT
AAATGCTTCAATAATATTGAAAAAGGAAGAGTATGAGTATTCAACATTTCCGTGTCGCCCTTATTCCCTT
TTTTGCGGCATTTTGCCTTCCTGTTTTTGCTCACCCAGAAACGCTGGTGAAAGTAAAAGATGCTGAAGAT
CAGTTGGGTGCACGAGTGGGTTACATCGAACTGGATCTCAACAGCGGTAAGATCCTTGAGAGTTTTCGCC
CCGAAGAACGTTTTCCAATGATGAGCACTTTCAAAGTTCTGCTATGTGGCGCGGTATTATCCCGTATTGA
CGCCGGGCAAGAGCAACTCGGTCGCCGCATACACTATTCTCAGAATGACTTGGTTGAGTACTCACCAGTC
ACAGAAAAGCATCTTACGGATGGCATGACAGTAAGAGAATTATGCAGTGCTGCCATAACCATGAGTGATA
ACACTGCGGCCAACTTACTTCTGACAACTATCGGAGGACCGAAGGAGCTAACCGCTTTTTTGCACAACAT
GGGGGATCATGTAACTCGCCTTGATCGTTGGGAACCGGAGCTGAATGAAGCCATACCAAACGACGAGCGT
GACACCACGATGCCTGTAGCAATGGCAACAACGTTGCGCAAACTATTAACTGGCGAACTACTTACTCTAG
CTTCCCGGCAACAATTAATAGACTGGATGGAGGCGGATAAAGTTGCAGGACCACTTCTGCGCTCGGCCCT
TCCGGCTGGCTGGTTTATTGCTGATAAATCTGGAGCCGGTGAGCGTGGGTCTCGCGGTATCATTGCAGCA
CTGGGGCCAGATGGTAAGCCCTCCCGTATCGTAGTTATCTACACGACGGGGAGTCAGGCAACTATGGATG
AACGAAATAGACAGATCGCTGAGATAGGTGCCTCACTGATTAAGCATTGGTAATTCGAAATGACCGACCA
AGCGACGCCCAACCGGTATCAGCTCACTCAAAGGCGGTAATACGGTTATCCACAGAATCAGGGGATAACG
CAGGAAAGAACATGTGAGCAAAAGGCCAGCAAAAGGCCAGGAACCGTAAAAAGGCCGCGTTGCTGGCGTT
TTTCCATAGGCTCCGCCCCCCTGACGAGCATCACAAAAATCGACGCTCAAGTCAGAGGTGGCGAAACCCG
ACAGGACTATAAAGATACCAGGCGTTTCCCCCTGGAAGCTCCCTCGTGCGCTCTCCTGTTCCGACCCTGC
CGCTTACCGGATACCTGTCCGCCTTTCTCCCTTCGGGAAGCGTGGCGCTTTCTCATAGCTCACGCTGTAG
GTATCTCAGTTCGGTGTAGGTCGTTCGCTCCAAGCTGGGCTGTGTGCACGAACCCCCCGTTCAGCCCGAC
CGCTGCGCCTTATCCGGTAACTATCGTCTTGAGTCCAACCCGGTAAGACACGACTTATCGCCACTGGCAG
CAGCCACTGGTAACAGGATTAGCAGAGCGAGGTATGTAGGCGGTGCTACAGAGTTCTTGAAGTGGTGGCC
TAACTACGGCTACACTAGAAGGACAGTATTTGGTATCTGCGCTCTGCTGAAGCCAGTTACCTTCGGAAAA
AGAGTTGGTAGCTCTTGATCCGGCAAACAAACCACCGCTGGTAGCGGTGGTTTTTTTGTTTGCAAGCAGC
AGATTACGCGCAGAAAAAAAGGATTTCAAGAAGATCCTTTGATCTTTTCTACGGGGTCTGACGCTCAGTG
GAACGAAAACTCACGTTAAGGGATTTTGGTCATGAGATTATCAAAAAGGATCTTCACCTAGATCCTTTTA
TAGTCCGGAAATACAGGAACGCACGCTGGATGGCCCTTCGCTGGGATGGTGAAACCATGAAAAATGGCAG
CTTCAGTGGATTAAGTGGGGGTAATGTGGCCTGTACCCTCTGGTTGCATAGGTATTCATACGGTTAAAAT
TTATCAGGCGCGATTGCGGCAGTTTTTCGGGTGGTTTGTTGCCATTTTTACCTGTCTGCTGCCGTGATCG
CGCTGAACGCGTTTTAGCGGTGCGTACAATTAAGGGATTATGGTAAATCCACTTACTGTCTGCCCTCGTA
GCCATCGAGATAAACCGCAGTACTCCGGCCACGATGCGTCCGGCGTAGAGGATCGAGATCT
