>Addgene plasmid #210965 | pNLF1-C_CORO1A:1-461 | depositor partial sequence | sequence record 411410 | Insert sequence
ATGAGCCGGCAGGTGGTCCGCTCCAGCAAGTTCCGCCACGTGTTTGGACAGCCGGCCAAGGCCGACCAGT
GCTATGAAGATGTGCGCGTCTCACAGACCACCTGGGACAGTGGCTTCTGTGCTGTCAACCCTAAGTTTGT
GGCCCTGATCTGTGAGGCCAGCGGGGGAGGGGCCTTCCTGGTGCTGCCCCTGGGCAAGACTGGACGTGTG
GACAAGAATGCGCCCACGGTCTGTGGCCACACAGCCCCTGTGCTAGACATCGCCTGGTGCCCGCACAATG
ACAACGTCATTGCCAGTGGCTCCGAGGACTGCACAGTCATGGTGTGGGAGATCCCGGATGGGGGCCTGAT
GCTGCCCCTGCGGGAGCCCGTCGTCACCCTGGAGGGCCACACCAAGCGTGTGGGCATTGTGGCCTGGCAC
ACCACAGCCCAGAACGTGCTGCTCAGTGCAGGTTGTGACAACGTGATCATGGTGTGGGACGTGGGCACTG
GGGCGGCCATGCTGACACTGGGCCCAGAGGTGCACCCAGACACGATCTACAGTGTGGACTGGAGCCGAGA
TGGAGGCCTCATTTGTACCTCCTGCCGTGACAAGCGCGTGCGCATCATCGAGCCCCGCAAAGGCACTGTC
GTAGCTGAGAAGGACCGTCCCCACGAGGGGACCCGGCCCGTGCGTGCAGTGTTCGTGTCGGAGGGGAAGA
TCCTGACCACGGGCTTCAGCCGCATGAGTGAGCGGCAGGTGGCGCTGTGGGACACAAAGCACCTGGAGGA
GCCGCTGTCCCTGCAGGAGCTGGACACCAGCAGCGGTGTCCTGCTGCCCTTCTTTGACCCTGACACCAAC
ATCGTCTACCTCTGTGGCAAGGGTGACAGCTCAATCCGGTACTTTGAGATCACTTCCGAGGCCCCTTTCC
TGCACTATCTCTCCATGTTCAGTTCCAAGGAGTCCCAGCGGGGCATGGGCTACATGCCCAAACGTGGCCT
GGAGGTGAACAAGTGTGAGATCGCCAGGTTCTACAAGCTGCACGAGCGGAGGTGTGAGCCCATTGCCATG
ACAGTGCCTCGAAAGTCGGACCTGTTCCAGGAGGACCTGTACCCACCCACCGCAGGGCCCGACCCTGCCC
TCACGGCTGAGGAGTGGCTGGGGGGTCGGGATGCTGGGCCCCTCCTCATCTCCCTCAAGGATGGCTACGT
ACCCCCAAAGAGCCGGGAGCTGAGGGTCAACCGGGGCCTGGACACCGGGCGCAGGAGGGCAGCACCAGAG
GCCAGTGGCACTCCCAGCTCGGATGCCGTGTCTCGGCTGGAGGAGGAGATGCGGAAGCTCCAGGCCACGG
TGCAGGAGCTCCAGAAGCGCTTGGACAGGCTGGAGGAGACAGTCCAGGCCAAG
